Addgene plasmid #103966: pcDNA3.1-C1ACR_023-EYFP
Purpose: Anion channelrhodopsin from unclassified cryptophyte (CCMP2293) for expression in mammalian cells
Depositing lab: John Spudich. Depositing organization: University of Texas Health Science Center at Houston. Publication: The Expanding Family of Natural Anion Channelrhodopsins Reveals Large Variations in Kinetics, Conductance, and Spectral Sensitivity. Govorunova EG, Sineshchekov OA, Rodarte EM, Janz R, Morelle O, Melkonian M, Wong GK, Spudich JL. Sci Rep. 2017 Mar 3;7:43358. doi: 10.1038/srep43358. PubMed 28256618.
Backbone
  Vector backbone: pcDNA3.1
  Backbone manufacturer: Invitrogen
  Backbone size w/o insert (bp): 6217
  Total vector size (bp): 7800
  Modifications to backbone: EYFP was cloned between NotI and XbaI sites
  Vector type: Mammalian Expression
Growth in bacteria
  Bacterial resistance: Ampicillin, 100 μg/mL
  Growth temperature: 37°C
  Growth strain: DH5alpha
  Copy number: High Copy
Gene/Insert
  Gene/Insert name: Anion channelrhodopsin C1ACR_023
  Species: unclassified cryptophyte
  Insert size (bp): 903
  Mutation: human codon optimized
  GenBank ID: KX879692
  Promoter: CMV
  Tag / fusion protein: EYFP (C terminal on backbone)
  Cloning method: Restriction Enzyme; 5′ cloning site BamHI (not destroyed); 3′ cloning site NotI (not destroyed)
  Sequencing primers: 5′ T7
Terms and licenses: Academic/Nonprofit Terms; Industry Terms: Not Available to Industry
How to cite: pcDNA3.1-C1ACR_023-EYFP was a gift from John Spudich (Addgene plasmid # 103966 ; http://n2t.net/addgene:103966 ; RRID:Addgene_103966)
