[The description below was written by a language model from this plasmid's Addgene catalogue record and pLannotate feature annotations shown in this document.]
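Description:
pcDNA3.1-C1ACR_023-EYFP is a mammalian expression plasmid built on the Invitrogen pcDNA3.1 backbone. It carries a human codon-optimized anion channelrhodopsin, C1ACR_023, from an unclassified cryptophyte alga (strain CCMP2293). The roughly 0.9 kb opsin coding sequence was inserted between BamHI and NotI sites. It lies upstream of an EYFP coding sequence that had been placed in the backbone between NotI and XbaI, so the channel is produced as a C-terminal EYFP fusion. Transcription is driven by the human cytomegalovirus immediate-early enhancer and promoter and terminated by the bovine growth hormone polyadenylation signal. A T7 promoter sits between the CMV promoter and the insert and serves as a sequencing primer site. The feature table also detects a V5 epitope sequence downstream of EYFP, but the record does not say whether it is in frame or translated. The opsin itself is not annotated, though an unannotated gap between the T7 promoter and EYFP matches its expected position.

In E. coli the plasmid is maintained at high copy through a ColE1/pUC-type origin and selected with ampicillin via the β-lactamase gene; an f1 origin is also present. An SV40 early promoter drives a neomycin phosphotransferase gene with an SV40 polyadenylation signal, which would normally allow G418 selection of stably transfected mammalian cells. The sequenced record is 7,086 nt, somewhat shorter than the catalogued total of 7,800 bp.

The stated purpose is expression of this light-gated anion channel in mammalian cells. The fluorescent tag allows expressing cells to be identified, for example in the comparisons of kinetics, conductance and spectral sensitivity among natural anion channelrhodopsins indicated by the title of the associated publication.
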