Features (pLannotate 1.2.2; 21 found; start..end, strand, type, name):
    242..670     -  rep_origin     f1 ori (sequence partly withheld): f1 bacteriophage origin of replication; arrow indicates direction of (+) strand synthesis
    691..712     -  promoter       SV40 promoter (fragment): SV40 enhancer and early promoter
    716..940     -  polyA_signal   bGH poly(A) signal: bovine growth hormone polyadenylation signal
    996..1037    -  CDS            V5 tag: epitope tag from simian virus 5
   1067..1783    -  CDS            EYFP: enhanced YFP mammalian codon-optimized
   2740..2758    -  promoter       T7 promoter: promoter for bacteriophage T7 RNA polymerase
   2774..2807    -  LTR            5' LTR (truncated) (fragment): truncated 5' long terminal repeat (LTR) from HIV-1
   2803..3006    -  promoter       CMV promoter: human cytomegalovirus (CMV) immediate early promoter
   3007..3386    -  enhancer       CMV enhancer: human cytomegalovirus immediate early enhancer
   3541..3593    +  misc_feature   bom (fragment): basis of mobility region from pBR322
   3652..3756    +  promoter       AmpR promoter: bla
   3757..4617    +  CDS            AmpR: β-lactamase; bla; confers resistance to ampicillin, carbenicillin, and related antibiotics
   4788..5376    +  rep_origin     ori: high-copy-number ColE1/pMB1/pBR322/pUC origin of replication
   5559..5651    +  CDS            lacI (fragment): lac repressor; lacI; The lac repressor binds to the lac operator to inhibit transcription in E. coli. This inhibition can be relieved by adding lactose or isopropyl-β-D-thiogalactopyranoside (IPTG).
   5664..5685    +  protein_bind   CAP binding site: CAP binding activates transcription in the presence of cAMP. E. coli catabolite activator protein
   5700..5730    +  promoter       lac promoter: promoter for the E. coli lac operon
   5738..5754    +  protein_bind   lac operator: The lac repressor binds to the lac operator to inhibit transcription in E. coli. This inhibition can be relieved by adding lactose or isopropyl-β-D-thiogalactopyranoside (IPTG). lac repressor encoded by lacI
   5827..5948    -  polyA_signal   SV40 poly(A) signal: SV40 polyadenylation signal
   5943..6101    -  CDS            ble (fragment): BLE_KLEPN - Experimental evidence at protein level: Swiss-Prot protein existence level 1. Binding protein with a strong affinity to the bleomycin family of antibiotics. Binds to CL990; an antimitotic-antibiotic compound. From Klebsiella pneumoniae.
   6127..6918    -  CDS            neo: KKA2_KLEPN - Also known as kan, nptII. Experimental evidence at protein level: Swiss-Prot protein existence level 1. Resistance to kanamycin, neomycin, paromomycin, ribostamycin, butirosin and gentamicin B. From Klebsiella pneumoniae.
   6985..228     -  promoter       SV40 promoter (across the origin): SV40 enhancer and early promoter
>Addgene plasmid #103966 | pcDNA3.1-C1ACR_023-EYFP | addgene full sequence | sequence record 199318 | Addgene NGS Result
GCCATGGGGCGGAGAATGGGCGGAACTGGGCGGAGTTAGGGGCGGGATGGGCGGAGTTAGGGGCGGGACT
ATGGTTGCTGACTAATTGAGATGCATGCTTTGCATACTTCTGCCTGCTGGGGAGCCTGGGGACTTTCCAC
ACCTGGTTGCTGACTAATTGAGATGCATGCTTTGCATACTTCTGCCTGCTGGGGAGCCTGGGGACTTTCC
ACACCCTAACTGACACACATTCCACAGAATTAATTCGCGTTAAATTTTTGTTAAATCAGCTCATTTTTTA
ACCAATAGGCCGAAATCGGCAAAATCCCTTATAAATCAAAAGAATAGACCGAGATAGGGT
[37 nt withheld, positions 341-377]
AAAGAACGTGGACTCCAACGTCAAAGG
[49 nt withheld, positions 405-453]
T
[91 nt withheld, positions 455-545]
G
[124 nt withheld, positions 547-670]
GGGGATACCCCCTAGAGCCCCAGCTGGTTCTTTCCGCCTCAGAAGCCATAGAGCCCACCGCATCCCCAGC
ATGCCTGCTATTGTCTTCCCAATCCTCCCCCTTGCTGTCCTGCCCCACCCCACCCCCCAGAATAGAATGA
CACCTACTCAGACAATGCGATGCAATTTCCTCATTTTATTAGGAAAGGACAGTGGGAGTGGCACCTTCCA
GGGTCAAGGAAGGCACGGGGGAGGGGCAAACAACAGATGGCTGGCAACTAGAAGGCACAGTCGAGGCTGA
TCAGCGGGTTTAAACTCAATGGTGATGGTGATGATGACCGGTACGCGTAGAATCGAGACCGAGGAGAGGG
TTAGGGATAGGCTTACCTTCGAACCGCGGGCCCTCTAGAGCATATGTTACTTGTACAGCTCGTCCATGCC
GAGAGTGATCCCGGCGGCGGTCACGAACTCCAGCAGGACCATGTGATCGCGCTTCTCGTTGGGGTCTTTG
CTCAGGGCGGACTGGTAGCTCAGGTAGTGGTTGTCGGGCAGCAGCACGGGGCCGTCGCCGATGGGGGTGT
TCTGCTGGTAGTGGTCGGCGAGCTGCACGCTGCCGTCCTCGATGTTGTGGCGGATCTTGAAGTTCACCTT
GATGCCGTTCTTCTGCTTGTCGGCCATGATATAGACGTTGTGGCTGTTGTAGTTGTACTCCAGCTTGTGC
CCCAGGATGTTGCCGTCCTCCTTGAAGTCGATGCCCTTCAGCTCGATGCGGTTCACCAGGGTGTCGCCCT
CGAACTTCACCTCGGCGCGGGTCTTGTAGTTGCCGTCGTCCTTGAAGAAGATGGTGCGCTCCTGGACGTA
GCCTTCGGGCATGGCGGACTTGAAGAAGTCGTGCTGCTTCATGTGGTCGGGGTAGCGGGCGAAGCACTGC
AGGCCGTAGCCGAAGGTGGTCACGAGGGTGGGCCAGGGCACGGGCAGCTTGCCGGTGGTGCAGATGAACT
TCAGGGTCAGCTTGCCGTAGGTGGCATCGCCCTCGCCCTCGCCGGACACGCTGAACTTGTGGCCGTTTAC
GTCGCCGTCCAGCTCGACCAGGATGGGCACCACCCCGGTGAACAGCTCCTCGCCCTTGCTCACGGCGGCC
GCCCTCACGCTGCCGATCACCTTGCCGAACATCTTCACCTCCACGTCGCTCTTGGGTCTGGGGGCGTCCT
GCACGTCCTTCTCGGATTCGGCAGCAGGAGGGGCCCTCACGAAGTCCCTATCCCACTTGCCGTTCAGCAG
GCCCCAGGTGGTGGACCACAGCAGGATTCCGTTGAAGTTCTTGCAGAAGGCGTCGCTAATCAGGTAGGCC
ACGGCGCTGATGTTCTCGTCGATCACGCATGTGCCGGTGCTGCTCAGGAGCCACAGAATGGGGAAGGCGG
TCCAGGCGACGAAGAAGATGCTCCTGATGCTCTTCAGCCTGGCCACCACCTGGTTGCCCAGATCGGTCTT
GGCGTCGGCAAAGTCGCCAATGGTCACGGCGAAGATGGTGTACACGCTGGCGTACTCGAACAGCAGGCAG
ACCAGTCCGCAGCCGAAGAAGGCCCACTTGAGGTCTTCGGTCACCACGATGGTAGCGGTCACGCCCATCA
CCACTCTGATGATGCTGGCGGCGATGACCATGGGGTTGATAGGGATGCTCTGGTACTTGATCAGGGTCAT
GCCGGAGATCTGTCCGTGCATCACGGGGCAGGTCACCAGCCAGCTGGCCATCCTGGCCCAAGGCAGCACT
CTGCCGGAGCCCATCTTCAGGTAGCCGTTTCCTGTGTAGGCCATGACGTAGACGATGGCCTCCACCATGG
GCAGGTAGATGGCTTCCCAGGGCACCTTGGGCATTCTGGTCATCATGAAGGCGGACTGGCACATGCTCAC
CACGGCCCAGCAGATCTGAAACACCTTCACCACGGGCACGAGCTCGGCAGGGATACACTGGGGATGGGAG
AAGATGTATTCGCCGTACATCACTCCGTCGATGATCACGGCTTCGTTCACTTCCAGCACGGTCATGGATC
CGAGCTCGGTACCAAGCTTAACTAGCCAGCTTGGGTCTCCCTATAGTGAGTCGTATTAATTTCGATAAGC
CAGTAAGCAGTGGGTTCTCTAGTTAGCCAGAGAGCTCTGCTTATATAGACCTCCCACCGTACACGCCTAC
CGCCCATTTGCGTCAATGGGGCGGAGTTGTTACGACATTTTGGAAAGTCCCGTTGATTTTGGTGCCAAAA
CAAACTCCCATTGACGTCAATGGGGTGGAGACTTGGAAATCCCCGTGAGTCAAACCGCTATCCACGCCCA
TTGATGTACTGCCAAAACCGCATCACCATGGTAATAGCGATGACTAATACGTAGATGTACTGCCAAGTAG
GAAAGTCCCATAAGGTCATGTACTGGGCATAATGCCAGGCGGGCCATTTACCGTCATTGACGTCAATAGG
GGGCGTACTTGGCATATGATACACTTGATGTACTGCCAAGTGGGCAGTTTACCGTAAATACTCCACCCAT
TGACGTCAATGGAAAGTCCCTATTGGCGTTACTATGGGAACATACGTCATTATTGACGTCAATGGGCGGG
GGTCGTTGGGCGGTCAGCCAGGCGGGCCATTTACCGTAAGTTATGTAACGCGGAACTCCATATATGGGCT
ATGAACTAATGACCCCGTAATTGATTACTATTAATAACTAGTCAATAATCAATGTCAACGCGTATATCTG
GCCCGTACATCGCGAAGCAGCGCAAAACGCCTAACCCTAAGCAGATTCTTCATGCAATTGTCGGTCAAGC
CTTGCCTTGTTGTAGCTTAAATTTTGCTCGCGCACTACTCAGCGACCTCCAACACACAAGCAGGGAGCAG
ATACTGGCTTAACTATGCGGCATCAGAGCAGATTGTACTGAGAGTGCACCATAGGGGATCGGGAGATCTC
CCGATCCGTCGACGTCAGGTGGCACTTTTCGGGGAAATGTGCGCGGAACCCCTATTTGTTTATTTTTCTA
AATACATTCAAATATGTATCCGCTCATGAGACAATAACCCTGATAAATGCTTCAATAATATTGAAAAAGG
AAGAGTATGAGTATTCAACATTTCCGTGTCGCCCTTATTCCCTTTTTTGCGGCATTTTGCCTTCCTGTTT
TTGCTCACCCAGAAACGCTGGTGAAAGTAAAAGATGCTGAAGATCAGTTGGGTGCACGAGTGGGTTACAT
CGAACTGGATCTCAACAGCGGTAAGATCCTTGAGAGTTTTCGCCCCGAAGAACGTTTTCCAATGATGAGC
ACTTTTAAAGTTCTGCTATGTGGCGCGGTATTATCCCGTATTGACGCCGGGCAAGAGCAACTCGGTCGCC
GCATACACTATTCTCAGAATGACTTGGTTGAGTACTCACCAGTCACAGAAAAGCATCTTACGGATGGCAT
GACAGTAAGAGAATTATGCAGTGCTGCCATAACCATGAGTGATAACACTGCGGCCAACTTACTTCTGACA
ACGATCGGAGGACCGAAGGAGCTAACCGCTTTTTTGCACAACATGGGGGATCATGTAACTCGCCTTGATC
GTTGGGAACCGGAGCTGAATGAAGCCATACCAAACGACGAGCGTGACACCACGATGCCTGTAGCAATGGC
AACAACGTTGCGCAAACTATTAACTGGCGAACTACTTACTCTAGCTTCCCGGCAACAATTAATAGACTGG
ATGGAGGCGGATAAAGTTGCAGGACCACTTCTGCGCTCGGCCCTTCCGGCTGGCTGGTTTATTGCTGATA
AATCTGGAGCCGGTGAGCGTGGGTCTCGCGGTATCATTGCAGCACTGGGGCCAGATGGTAAGCCCTCCCG
TATCGTAGTTATCTACACGACGGGGAGTCAGGCAACTATGGATGAACGAAATAGACAGATCGCTGAGATA
GGTGCCTCACTGATTAAGCATTGGTAACTGTCAGACCAAGTTTACTCATATATACTTTAGATTGATTTAA
AACTTCATTTTTAATTTAAAAGGATCTAGGTGAAGATCCTTTTTGATAATCTCATGACCAAAATCCCTTA
ACGTGAGTTTTCGTTCCACTGAGCGTCAGACCCCGTAGAAAAGATCAAAGGATCTTCTTGAGATCCTTTT
TTTCTGCGCGTAATCTGCTGCTTGCAAACAAAAAAACCACCGCTACCAGCGGTGGTTTGTTTGCCGGATC
AAGAGCTACCAACTCTTTTTCCGAAGGTAACTGGCTTCAGCAGAGCGCAGATACCAAATACTGTTCTTCT
AGTGTAGCCGTAGTTAGGCCACCACTTCAAGAACTCTGTAGCACCGCCTACATACCTCGCTCTGCTAATC
CTGTTACCAGTGGCTGCTGCCAGTGGCGATAAGTCGTGTCTTACCGGGTTGGACTCAAGACGATAGTTAC
CGGATAAGGCGCAGCGGTCGGGCTGAACGGGGGGTTCGTGCACACAGCCCAGCTTGGAGCGAACGACCTA
CACCGAACTGAGATACCTACAGCGTGAGCTATGAGAAAGCGCCACGCTTCCCGAAGGGAGAAAGGCGGAC
AGGTATCCGGTAAGCGGCAGGGTCGGAACAGGAGAGCGCACGAGGGAGCTTCCAGGGGGAAACGCCTGGT
ATCTTTATAGTCCTGTCGGGTTTCGCCACCTCTGACTTGAGCGTCGATTTTTGTGATGCTCGTCAGGGGG
GCGGAGCCTATGGAAAAACGCCAGCAACGCGGCCTTTTTACGGTTCCTGGCCTTTTGCTGGCCTTTTGCT
CACATGTTCTTTCCTGCGTTATCCCCTGATTCTGTGGATAACCGTATTACCGCCTTTGAGTGAGCTGATA
CCGCTCGCCGCAGCCGAACGACCGAGCGCAGCGAGTCAGTGAGCGAGGAAGCGGAAGAGCGCCCAATACG
CAAACCGCCTCTCCCCGCGCGTTGGCCGATTCATTAATGCAGCTGGCACGACAGGTTTCCCGACTGGAAA
GCGGGCAGTGAGCGCAACGCAATTAATGTGAGTTAGCTCACTCATTAGGCACCCCAGGCTTTACACTTTA
TGCTTCCGGCTCGTATGTTGTGTGGAATTGTGAGCGGATAACAATTTCACACAGGAAACAGCTATGACCA
TGATTACGCCAAGCTCTAGCTAGAGGTCGACGGTATACAGACATGATAAGATACATTGATGAGTTTGGAC
AAACCACAACTAGAATGCAGTGAAAAAAATGCTTTATTTGTGAAATTTGTGATGCTATTGCTTTATTTGT
AACCATTATAAGCTGCAATAAACAAGTTGGGGTGGGCGAAGAACTCCAGCATGAGATCCCCGCGCTGGAG
GATCATCCAGCCGGCGTCCCGGAAAACGATTCCGAAGCCCAACCTTTCATAGAAGGCGGCGGTGGAATCG
AAATCTCGTGATGGCAGGTTGGGCGTCGCTTGGTCGGTCATTTCGCGAACCCCAGAGTCCCGCTCAGAAG
AACTCGTCAAGAAGGCGATAGAAGGCGATGCGCTGCGAATCGGGAGCGGCGATACCGTAAAGCACGAGGA
AGCGGTCAGCCCATTCGCCGCCAAGCTCTTCAGCAATATCACGGGTAGCCAACGCTATGTCCTGATAGCG
GTCCGCCACACCCAGCCGGCCACAGTCGATGAATCCAGAAAAGCGGCCATTTTCCACCATGATATTCGGC
AAGCAGGCATCGCCATGGGTCACGACGAGATCCTCGCCGTCGGGCATGCGCGCCTTGAGCCTGGCGAACA
GTTCGGCTGGCGCGAGCCCCTGATGCTCTTCGTCCAGATCATCCTGATCGACAAGACCGGCTTCCATCCG
AGTACGTGCTCGCTCGATGCGATGTTTCGCTTGGTGGTCGAATGGGCAGGTAGCCGGATCAAGCGTATGC
AGCCGCCGCATTGCATCAGCCATGATGGATACTTTCTCGGCAGGAGCAAGGTGAGATGACAGGAGATCCT
GCCCCGGCACTTCGCCCAATAGCAGCCAGTCCCTTCCCGCTTCAGTGACAACGTCGAGCACAGCTGCGCA
AGGAACGCCCGTCGTGGCCAGCCACGATAGCCGCGCTGCCTCGTCCTGCAGTTCATTCAGGGCACCGGAC
AGGTCGGTCTTGACAAAAAGAACCGGGCGCCCCTGCGCTGACAGCCGGAACACGGCGGCATCAGAGCAGC
CGATTGTCTGTTGTGCCCAGTCATAGCCGAATAGCCTCTCCACCCAAGCGGCCGGAGAACCTGCGTGCAA
TCCATCTTGTTCAATCATGCGAAACGATCCTCATCCTGTCTCTTGATCAGATCCGAAAATGGATATACAA
GCTCCCGGGAGCTTTTTGCAAAAGCCTAGGCCTCCAAAAAAGCCTCCTCACTACTTCTGGAATAGCTCAG
AGGCAGAGGCGGCCTCGGCCTCTGCATAAATAAAAAAAATTAGTCA
