>Addgene plasmid #103966 | pcDNA3.1-C1ACR_023-EYFP | depositor partial sequence | sequence record 196902 | C1ACR_023
ATGACCGTGCTGGAAGTGAACGAAGCCGTGATCATCGACGGAGTGATGTACGGCGAATACATCTTCTCCC
ATCCCCAGTGTATCCCTGCCGAGCTCGTGCCCGTGGTGAAGGTGTTTCAGATCTGCTGGGCCGTGGTGAG
CATGTGCCAGTCCGCCTTCATGATGACCAGAATGCCCAAGGTGCCCTGGGAAGCCATCTACCTGCCCATG
GTGGAGGCCATCGTCTACGTCATGGCCTACACAGGAAACGGCTACCTGAAGATGGGCTCCGGCAGAGTGC
TGCCTTGGGCCAGGATGGCCAGCTGGCTGGTGACCTGCCCCGTGATGCACGGACAGATCTCCGGCATGAC
CCTGATCAAGTACCAGAGCATCCCTATCAACCCCATGGTCATCGCCGCCAGCATCATCAGAGTGGTGATG
GGCGTGACCGCTACCATCGTGGTGACCGAAGACCTCAAGTGGGCCTTCTTCGGCTGCGGACTGGTCTGCC
TGCTGTTCGAGTACGCCAGCGTGTACACCATCTTCGCCGTGACCATTGGCGACTTTGCCGACGCCAAGAC
CGATCTGGGCAACCAGGTGGTGGCCAGGCTGAAGAGCATCAGGAGCATCTTCTTCGTCGCCTGGACCGCC
TTCCCCATTCTGTGGCTCCTGAGCAGCACCGGCACATGCGTGATCGACGAGAACATCAGCGCCGTGGCCT
ACCTGATTAGCGACGCCTTCTGCAAGAACTTCAACGGAATCCTGCTGTGGTCCACCACCTGGGGCCTGCT
GAACGGCAAGTGGGATAGGGACTTCGTGAGGGCCCCTCCTGCTGCCGAATCCGAGAAGGACGTGCAGGAC
GCCCCCAGACCCAAGAGCGACGTGGAGGTGAAGATGTTCGGCAAGGTGATCGGCAGCGTGAGG
