>Addgene plasmid #103966 | pcDNA3.1-C1ACR_023-EYFP | depositor partial sequence | sequence record 196903 | EYFP
GTGAGCAAGGGCGAGGAGCTGTTCACCGGGGTGGTGCCCATCCTGGTCGAGCTGGACGGCGACGTAAACG
GCCACAAGTTCAGCGTGTCCGGCGAGGGCGAGGGCGATGCCACCTACGGCAAGCTGACCCTGAAGTTCAT
CTGCACCACCGGCAAGCTGCCCGTGCCCTGGCCCACCCTCGTGACCACCTTCGGCTACGGCCTGCAGTGC
TTCGCCCGCTACCCCGACCACATGAAGCAGCACGACTTCTTCAAGTCCGCCATGCCCGAAGGCTACGTCC
AGGAGCGCACCATCTTCTTCAAGGACGACGGCAACTACAAGACCCGCGCCGAGGTGAAGTTCGAGGGCGA
CACCCTGGTGAACCGCATCGAGCTGAAGGGCATCGACTTCAAGGAGGACGGCAACATCCTGGGGCACAAG
CTGGAGTACAACTACAACAGCCACAACGTCTATATCATGGCCGACAAGCAGAAGAACGGCATCAAGGTGA
ACTTCAAGATCCGCCACAACATCGAGGACGGCAGCGTGCAGCTCGCCGACCACTACCAGCAGAACACCCC
CATCGGCGACGGCCCCGTGCTGCTGCCCGACAACCACTACCTGAGCTACCAGTCCGCCCTGAGCAAAGAC
CCCAACGAGAAGCGCGATCACATGGTCCTGCTGGAGTTCGTGACCGCCGCCGGGATCACTCTCGGCATGG
ACGAGCTGTACAAGTAA
